Addgene plasmid #91205: pTRANS_150
Purpose: (Empty Backbone) Transformation, Type: non-T-DNA, Plant Selection: PvUbi2:hpt II, Viral Replication: none
Depositing lab: Daniel Voytas. Depositing organization: University of Minnesota. Publication: A multi-purpose toolkit to enable advanced genome engineering in plants. Cermak T, Curtin SJ, Gil-Humanes J, Cegan R, Kono TJY, Konecna E, Belanto JJ, Starker CG, Mathre JW, Greenstein RL, Voytas DF. Plant Cell. 2017 May 18. pii: tpc.00922.2016. doi: 10.1105/tpc.16.00922. PubMed 28522548.
Backbone
  Vector backbone: pTRANS_100
  Vector type: Plant Expression
  Selectable markers: Hygromycin
Growth in bacteria
  Bacterial resistance: Spectinomycin, 50 μg/mL
  Growth temperature: 37°C
  Growth strain: ccdB Survival
  Copy number: High Copy
Gene/Insert
  Gene/Insert name: None
Terms and licenses: Academic/Nonprofit Terms; Industry Terms: Not Available to Industry
How to cite: pTRANS_150 was a gift from Daniel Voytas (Addgene plasmid # 91205 ; http://n2t.net/addgene:91205 ; RRID:Addgene_91205)
