[The description below was written by a language model from this plasmid's Addgene catalogue record and pLannotate feature annotations shown in this document.]
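Description:
pTRANS_150 is an empty plant transformation backbone derived from pTRANS_100. It is catalogued as a non-T-DNA vector with no viral replicon, so it lacks the border sequences needed for Agrobacterium-mediated transfer and is presumably intended for direct DNA delivery, although the record does not name a specific method. In E. coli it replicates from a high-copy ColE1/pUC-type origin and is selected with spectinomycin through an aadA (SmR) aminoglycoside adenylyltransferase gene. That gene lies downstream of a class 1 integron Pc promoter fragment and a short remnant of a gentamicin resistance gene.

For selection in plants, the vector carries a hygromycin phosphotransferase (hpt II/HygR) coding sequence terminated by the CaMV polyadenylation signal. The catalogue gives its promoter as PvUbi2. The feature table does not annotate this promoter, but an unannotated stretch of nearly 1.9 kb lies immediately upstream of HygR, where it would be expected.

The cargo position holds a counter-selection cassette rather than an insert: attR1 and attR2 sites flank a chloramphenicol acetyltransferase gene, a ccdA fragment and the gyrase toxin gene ccdB. Because of ccdB, the unmodified plasmid has to be maintained in a ccdB-tolerant strain. When the cassette is replaced with the user's components, recombinant clones can be recovered in standard strains, where parental plasmid is lethal. The attR sites are the standard substrates for Gateway LR recombination, though the record does not say which assembly chemistry is intended. The plasmid belongs to a modular toolkit for plant genome engineering and serves as the destination vector that receives assembled expression modules and supplies hygromycin selection of transformed plant cells.
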