Features (pLannotate 1.2.2; 13 found; start..end, strand, type, name):
     84..672     +  rep_origin     ori: high-copy-number ColE1/pMB1/pBR322/pUC origin of replication
    876..1050    -  polyA_signal   CaMV poly(A) signal: cauliflower mosaic virus polyadenylation signal
   1091..2116    -  CDS            HygR: hygromycin B phosphotransferase confers resistance to hygromycin
   4007..4131    +  protein_bind   attR1: mutant version of attR; recombination site for the Gateway® LR reaction LR Clonase™
   4156..4186    +  promoter       lac UV5 promoter: E. coli lac promoter with an "up" mutation
   4210..4239    +  promoter       cat promoter (fragment): promoter of the E. coli cat gene encoding chloramphenicol acetyltransferase
   4240..4920    +  CDS            CmR: chloramphenicol acetyltransferase confers resistance to chloramphenicol
   5077..5235    +  CDS            ccdA (fragment): CCDA_ECO57 - Also known as H, letA. Experimental evidence at protein level: Swiss-Prot protein existence level 1. Antitoxin component of a type II toxin-antitoxin (TA) system which inhibits the post-segregational killing (PSK) of plasmid-free cells, also referred to as a plasmid addiction system. Binds to and blocks the activity of CcdB; will also remove bound CcdB protein from the CcdB-GyrA complex by forming a CcdA-CcdB complex, a process termed rejuvenation. Functions as a transcriptional corepressor for the ccdAB operon, repression also requires CcdB (By similarity). From Escherichia coli
   5240..5545    +  CDS            ccdB: CcdB, a bacterial toxin that poisons DNA gyrase; ccdB; Plasmids containing the ccdB gene cannot be propagated in standard E. coli strains.
   5586..5710    -  protein_bind   attR2: mutant version of attR; recombination site for the Gateway® LR reaction LR Clonase™
   5817..5840    +  promoter       Pc promoter (fragment): intI1 (promoter lies within the coding sequence); class 1 integron promoter
   6016..6072    +  CDS            GmR (fragment): gentamycin acetyltransferase; aacC1; confers resistance to gentamycin
   6079..6870    +  CDS            SmR: aminoglycoside adenylyltransferase (Murphy, 1985); aadA; confers resistance to spectinomycin and streptomycin
>Addgene plasmid #91205 | pTRANS_150 | addgene full sequence | sequence record 182149 | Addgene NGS Result
CACCCATGACCAAAATCCCTTAACGTGAGTTACGCGTCGTTCCACTGAGCGTCAGACCCCGTAGAAAAGA
TCAAAGGATCTTCTTGAGATCCTTTTTTTCTGCGCGTAATCTGCTGCTTGCAAACAAAAAAACCACCGCT
ACCAGCGGTGGTTTGTTTGCCGGATCAAGAGCTACCAACTCTTTTTCCGAAGGTAACTGGCTTCAGCAGA
GCGCAGATACCAAATACTGTTCTTCTAGTGTAGCCGTAGTTAGGCCACCACTTCAAGAACTCTGTAGCAC
CGCCTACATACCTCGCTCTGCTAATCCTGTTACCAGTGGCTGCTGCCAGTGGCGATAAGTCGTGTCTTAC
CGGGTTGGACTCAAGACGATAGTTACCGGATAAGGCGCAGCGGTCGGGCTGAACGGGGGGTTCGTGCACA
CAGCCCAGCTTGGAGCGAACGACCTACACCGAACTGAGATACCTACAGCGTGAGCTATGAGAAAGCGCCA
CGCTTCCCGAAGGGAGAAAGGCGGACAGGTATCCGGTAAGCGGCAGGGTCGGAACAGGAGAGCGCACGAG
GGAGCTTCCAGGGGGAAACGCCTGGTATCTTTATAGTCCTGTCGGGTTTCGCCACCTCTGACTTGAGCGT
CGATTTTTGTGATGCTCGTCAGGGGGGCGGAGCCTATGGAAAAACGCCAGCAACGCGGCCTTTTTACGGT
TCCTGGCCTTTTGCTGGCCTTTTGCTCACATGTTCTTTCCTGCGTTATCCCCTGATTCTGTGGATAACCG
TATTACCGCCTTTGAGTGAGCTGATACCGCTCGCCGCAGCCGAACGACCGAGCGCAGCGAGTCAGTGAGC
GAGGAAGCGGGAGAGCGCCCATATGCAATTCGGGGGATCTGGATTTTAGTACTGGATTTTGGTTTTAGGA
ATTAGAAATTTTATTGATAGAAGTATTTTACAAATACAAATACATACTAAGGGTTTCTTATATGCTCAAC
ACATGAGCGAAACCCTATAGGAACCCTAATTCCCTTATCTGGGAACTACTCACACATTATTATGGAGAAA
CTCGAGCTTGTCGATCGACAGATCCCGGTCGGCATCTACTCTATTTCTTTGCCCTCGGACGAGTGCTGGG
GCGTCGGTTTCCACTATCGGCGAGTACTTCTACACAGCCATCGGTCCAGACGGCCGCGCTTCTGCGGGCG
ATTTGTGTACGCCCGACAGTCCCGGCTCCGGATCGGACGATTGCGTCGCATCGACCCTGCGCCCAAGCTG
CATCATCGAAATTGCCGTCAACCAAGCTCTGATAGAGTTGGTCAAGACCAATGCGGAGCATATACGCCCG
GAGTCGTGGCGATCCTGCAAGCTCCGGATGCCTCCGCTCGAAGTAGCGCGTCTGCTGCTCCATACAAGCC
AACCACGGCCTCCAGAAGAAGATGTTGGCGACCTCGTATTGGGAATCCCCGAACATCGCCTCGCTCCAGT
CAATGACCGCTGTTATGCGGCCATTGTCCGTCAGGACATTGTTGGAGCCGAAATCCGCGTGCACGAGGTG
CCGGACTTCGGGGCAGTCCTCGGCCCAAAGCATCAGCTCATCGAGAGCCTGCGCGACGGACGCACTGACG
GTGTCGTCCATCACAGTTTGCCAGTGATACACATGGGGATCAGCAATCGCGCATATGAAATCACGCCATG
TAGTGTATTGACCGATTCCTTGCGGTCCGAATGGGCCGAACCCGCTCGTCTGGCTAAGATCGGCCGCAGC
GATCGCATCCATAGCCTCCGCGACCGGTTGTAGAACAGCGGGCAGTTCGGTTTCAGGCAGGTCTTGCAAC
GTGACACCCTGTGAACGGCGGGAGATGCAATAGGTCAGGCTCTCGCTAAACTCCCCAATGTCAAGCACTT
CCGGAATCGGGAGCGCGGCCGATGCAAAGTGCCGATAAACATAACGATCTTTGTAGAAACCATCGGCGCA
GCTATTTACCCGCAGGACATATCCACGCCCTCCTACATCGAAGCTGAAAGCACGAGATTCTTCGCCCTCC
GAGAGCTGCATCAGGTCGGACACGCTGTCGAACTTTTCGATCAGAAACTTCTCGACAGACGTCGCGGTGA
GTTCAGGCTTTTTCATAAGCTTCTGCAAAAGAGAACCAGACAACAGGGTAAGTGCCTAGCAGTAAACAAA
CAGAACTCATCACAAGCAAACAGCAACATCATATTCATACCAACAGGTCATGTGTGTTCATCACATCATT
AGTACTAAGCATGCCATCATCCAAGTATATCAAAGTAAGGGCAAAGAGCATGCATGATCATCAGGTGCAC
AAAAGAATCATCAAATTGTAGCAGTACATATCTTCATCTATCATGCATATCTATCCATAACAGGACGATG
CATGTTGACCAGGTAAAAGCTACAGGATCCTATAGGAACAGCAGCGTATATATCTTCACCAATCTTAGCA
TCTTAATCATGTGGCACATGCAGTTTCAATTTAAGCACATGAGCTAGTTGATTATGAGGTACCAGAGAAT
CATCAAACTGATGTAGCAGCATATATCCTCATCTATCATGCAATCTAATCTAATCTAACTAAACAGGAAA
GGTGTGCTATTCAGTTAAAAGCTACCGCATCATATACAAACGGCAGCATAAGAAAAAGCATAATCATCTT
AATCATGCAACAAACGCAGATTCATAATAAGCCCAAGAGCTAGCTTGTGATGATCTTATTCTACTCTGAT
CTACAGCAATCAGATAACGACCTAACCTTGCACATGGCAACAAAACAATCGATCGGACGAATCAGTTGTT
TGTTCCTAGCTAGCACCATCGAACCAGATAATAGATGCACGTACAGATCCCGAAAACGAACCCAAAAACA
GGGCAGACCTAGCTGAACCTAGGCAGCGACCCAGCAGATCGTGAGAACGATCTCATCTACGAACAGCCTA
GAAGCAACCCCACGATTCCCGGACAAACGACCTAAAATCCCCACAAATCACATGAGCATGACAGGATAAA
CAGCGGAACCGATCAGATCTACACGAAAACCCCACCTCCCAGCCACCCACGATCAGGAAACACGCGGATC
TAGCATGATTTCGTCAACGCCTCAGCCTAGTTCCTAGCCACAGACCAAGCAGAACCACCAAACCACGCCG
AGCGAGGAGATGGGGCAAGAGGACGGGGGAGACGATCGCCGTACCTTGAAGCGGGGGAAGGATCGCCGAG
GGTCGCGAGGAGAGCAATTTGGATTTGGAACCCGGGGGTTGTGCGCTCCGAACGATGAGACGATGTGAGA
TTGTGGGAAGAGGCGCGGAGGGCCCTGTATTTATGGGCTGCGACGGGGGGAGGAGAGGTGGGGAGGGTTG
GGGAAGGAATCCCCCACCCGTGCCGTGACGGTTCCGGGCCGTGTGAGAGGAGCCCGCTCGTCTCCGCCAC
GCAATTTCCGCGATCGGAGCGGAGCTTTCGAGAGGCGGCTGGATGGTTGGTGGCCGTTAGATTTGTAGAC
GCCGTTAACGCCTCGCCTCCACCGGGAAGAGTTTTGAGCAGCCGCTTATGACAATGGCTTAACGACGTTA
GACGGAGCGTTAGTGGCAGGCCATGATAGAATAGACGTATTGCAATGGGATTATAATTAAATAAATAAGA
ATATAATAAGATATGGCAAGTCGGCACTCATGACATGGTCTTCGAAATGATAGTGCTCACTTTCTTAGCC
GAGAAAGTTGACGCGACTGATTTAGAAGTTAAGATATTATTTCTCTCTTCTTTTCTTTCCTCGTCATATA
AGGATGAAATAAACTTTAGAGATTGCCGGTAGTGATTTTGGATTTCGGCGATCAGGCTTGGTTTGCCGGT
TTCGGACGGTGTGCCTTAGGCCACCCGCAGTGTATCTTGTAATGTTCAACCGATAAGCAAGGGTGGGGCT
CAAGCAAGTAGTAAACAACTATGTCAAATGTCACCATGGTTATGGTCTTGTTTAGTTGGCTTCGGCGCGC
CGATCAAAAGCAGGTGACAAGTTTGTACAAAAAAGCTGAACGAGAAACGTAAAATGATATAAATATCAAT
ATATTAAATTAGATTTTGCATAAAAAACAGACTACATAATACTGTAAAACACAACATATCCAGTCACTAT
GGCGGCCGCATTAGGCACCCCAGGCTTTACACTTTATGCTTCCGGCTCGTATAATGTGTGGATTTTGAGT
TAGGATCCGTCGAGATTTTCAGGAGCTAAGGAAGCTAAAATGGAGAAAAAAATCACTGGATATACCACCG
TTGATATATCCCAATGGCATCGTAAAGAACATTTTGAGGCATTTCAGTCAGTCGCTCAATGTACCTATAA
CCAGACCGTTCAGCTGGATATTACGGCCTTTTTAAAGACCGTAAAGAAAAATAAGCACAAGTTTTATCCG
GCCTTTATTCACATTCTTGCCCGCCTGATGAATGCTCATCCGGAATTCCGTATGGCAATGAAAGACGGTG
AGCTGGTGATATGGGATAGTGTTCACCCTTGTTACACCGTTTTCCATGAGCAAACTGAAACGTTTTCATC
GCTCTGGAGTGAATACCACGACGATTTCCGGCAGTTTCTACACATATATTCGCAAGATGTGGCGTGTTAC
GGTGAAAACCTGGCCTATTTCCCTAAAGGGTTTATTGAGAATATGTTTTTCGTCTCAGCCAATCCCTGGG
TGAGTTTCACCAGTTTTGATTTAAACGTGGCCAATATGGACAACTTCTTCGCCCCCGTTTTCACCATGGG
CAAATATTATACGCAAGGCGACAAGGTGCTGATGCCGCTGGCGATTCAGGTTCATCATGCCGTTTGTGAT
GGCTTCCATGTCGGCAGAATGCTTAATGAATTACAACAGTACTGCGATGAGTGGCAGGCGGGGCGTAATC
TAGAGGATCCGGCTTACTAAAAGCCAGATAACAGTATGCGTATTTGCGCGCTGATTTTTGCGGTATAAGA
ATATATACTGATATGTATACCAGAAGTATGTCAAAAAGAGGTATGCTATGAAGCAGCGTATTACAGTGAC
AGTTGACAGCGACAGCTATCAGTTGCTCAAGGCATATATGATGTCAATATCTCCGGTCTGGTAAGCACAA
CCATGCAGAATGAAGCCCGTCGTCTGCGTGCCGAACGCTGGAAAGCGGAAAATCAGGAAGGGATGGCTGA
GGTCGCCCGGTTTATTGAAATGAACGGCTCTTTTGCTGACGAGAACAGGGGCTGGTGAAATGCAGTTTAA
GGTTTACACCTATAAAAGAGAGAGCCGTTATCGTCTGTTTGTGGATGTACAGAGTGATATTATTGACACG
CCCGGGCGACGGATGGTGATCCCCCTGGCCAGTGCACGTCTGCTGTCAGATAAAGTCCCCCGTGAACTTT
ACCCGGTGGTGCATATCGGGGATGAAAGCTGGCGCATGATGACCACCGATATGGCCAGTGTGCCGGCCTC
CGTTATCGGGGAAGAAGTGGCTGATCTCAGCCACCGCGAAAATGACATCAAAAACGCCATTAACCTGATG
TTCTGGGGAATATAAATGTCAGGCTCCCTTATACACAGCCAGTCTGCAGGTCGACCATAGTGACTGGATA
TGTTGTGTTTTACAGTATTATGTAGTCTGTTTTTTATGCAAAATCTAATTTAATATATTGATATTTATAT
CATTTTACGTTTCTCGTTCAGCTTTCTTGTACAAAGTGGTCACCTGCAAAAAGTGCCAGCCAGGACAGAA
ATGCCTCGACTTCGCTGCTACCCAAGGTTGCCGGGTGACGCACACCGTGGAAACGGATGAAGGCACGAAC
CCAGTGGACATAAGCCTGTTCGGTTCGTAAGCTGTAATGCAAGTAGCGTATGCGCTCACGCAACTGGTCC
AGAACCTTGACCGAACGCAGCGGTGGTAACGGCGCAGTGGCGGTTTTCATGGCTTGTTATGACTGTTTTT
TTGGGGTACAGTCTATGCCTCGGGCATCCAAGCAGCAAGCGCGTTACGCCGTGGGTCGATGTTTGATGTT
ATGGAGCAGCAACGATGTTACGCAGCAGGGCAGTCGCCCTAAAACAAAGTTAAACATTATGAGGGAAGCG
GTGATCGCCGAAGTATCGACTCAACTATCAGAGGTAGTTGGCGTCATCGAGCGCCATCTCGAACCGACGT
TGCTGGCCGTACATTTGTACGGCTCCGCAGTGGATGGCGGCCTGAAGCCACACAGTGATATTGATTTGCT
GGTTACGGTGACCGTAAGGCTTGATGAAACAACGCGGCGAGCTTTGATCAACGACCTTTTGGAAACTTCG
GCTTCCCCTGGAGAGAGCGAGATTCTCCGCGCTGTAGAAGTCACCATTGTTGTGCACGACGACATCATTC
CGTGGCGTTATCCAGCTAAGCGCGAACTGCAATTTGGAGAATGGCAGCGCAATGACATTCTTGCAGGTAT
CTTCGAGCCAGCCACGATCGACATTGATCTGGCTATCTTGCTGACAAAAGCAAGAGAACATAGCGTTGCC
TTGGTAGGTCCAGCGGCGGAGGAACTCTTTGATCCGGTTCCTGAACAGGATCTATTTGAGGCGCTAAATG
AAACCTTAACGCTATGGAACTCGCCGCCCGACTGGGCTGGCGATGAGCGAAATGTAGTGCTTACGTTGTC
CCGCATTTGGTACAGCGCAGTAACCGGCAAAATCGCGCCGAAGGATGTCGCTGCCGACTGGGCAATGGAG
CGCCTGCCGGCCCAGTATCAGCCCGTCATACTTGAAGCTAGACAGGCTTATCTTGGACAAGAAGAAGATC
GCTTGGCCTCGCGCGCAGATCAGTTGGAAGAATTTGTCCACTACGTGAAAGGCGAGATCACCAAGGTAGT
CGGCAAATAACCCTCGAGC
